>Addgene plasmid #168691 | pDONR223 HCoV-OC43 NSP6_nostop | depositor partial sequence | sequence record 326900 | Inserted CDS without stop codon
ATGTCAAAACGCACTAGATTGTTTAAAGGCACTGTTTGTTGGATTATGGCTTCTACATTTTTGTTTAGTT
GCATAATTACAGCATTTGTGAAATGGACTATGTTTATGTATGTAACTACTAATATGTTTAGTATTACGTT
TTGTGCACTTTGTGTTATAAGTTTGGCCATGTTGTTGGTTAAGCATAAGCATCTTTATTTGACTATGTAT
ATAACTCCTGTGCTTTTTACACTGTTGTATAACAACTATTTGGTTGTGTACAAGCATACATTTAGAGGCT
ATGTCTATGCATGGCTATCATATTATGTTCCATCAGTTGAGTACACTTATACTGATGAAGTTATTTATGG
CATGTTATTGCTTGTAGGAATGGTCTTTGTTACATTACGTAGCATTAACCATGATTTGTTTTCTTTTATA
ATGTTTGTTGGTCGTTTGATTTCTGTTTTCTCTTTGTGGTACAAGGGTTCTAACTTAGAGGAAGAAATTC
TTCTTATGTTGGCTTCCCTTTTTGGTACTTACACATGGACAACAGTTTTATCTATGGCTGTAGCAAAGGT
TATTGCTAAGTGGGTTGCTGTGAATGTCTTGTATTTCACAGATATACCTCAAATTAAGATAGTGCTTTTG
TGCTATTTGTTTATTGGTTATATTATTAGCTGTTATTGGGGCTTGTTTTCCTTGATGAACAGTTTGTTTA
GAATGCCTTTGGGTGTTTATAATTATAAAATTTCAGTACAGGAATTAAGATATATGAATGCTAATGGATT
GCGCCCTCCTAAGAATAGTTTTGAAGCCCTTATGCTTAATTTTAAGCTGTTGGGTATTGGAGGTGTTCCA
ATCATTGAAGTATCTCAATTTCAATAA
