[The description below was written by a language model from this plasmid's Addgene catalogue record.]
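Description:
pDONR223 HCoV-OC43 NSP6_nostop is a Gateway Entry clone built on the pDONR223 donor backbone, carrying the coding sequence for non-structural protein 6 (NSP6) of human coronavirus OC43. The 861 bp insert corresponds to the NSP6 portion of the viral ORF1ab polyprotein gene and was introduced by Gateway recombination cloning. In an Entry clone of this kind the open reading frame is normally flanked by attL recombination sites, although no feature table is supplied here to confirm the exact site arrangement. The plasmid is maintained in standard E. coli cloning strains such as DH5alpha under spectinomycin selection. The origin of replication and copy number are not stated in the record. M13 forward and reverse priming sites flank the insert for sequence verification.

As an Entry vector, the construct is not an expression plasmid, and the record lists no promoter, tag or reporter associated with the insert. Its role is to serve as a shuttle: an LR recombination reaction transfers the NSP6 ORF into any compatible Gateway Destination vector, which then supplies the promoter, host-specific elements and fusion partners. The "nostop" designation indicates that the ORF lacks its terminating stop codon, so translation can read through into a downstream sequence. This makes the version suitable for Destination vectors that add C-terminal tags or fusion domains, while still permitting N-terminal fusions where the destination vector provides a stop. The clone belongs to a collection of human coronavirus protein-coding sequences assembled as a flexible, multipurpose Gateway resource, which could support applications such as protein interaction screening, localisation or expression studies of individual viral proteins.
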