Addgene plasmid #168691: pDONR223 HCoV-OC43 NSP6_nostop
Purpose: Gateway-compatible Entry vector
Depositing lab: Fritz Roth. Depositing organization: Sinai Health System. Publication: A resource of human coronavirus protein-coding sequences in a flexible, multipurpose Gateway Entry clone collection. Weller B, Lin CW, Pogoutse O, Sauer M, Marin-de la Rosa N, Strobel A, Young V, Knapp JJ, Rayhan A, Falter C, Kim DK, Roth FP, Falter-Braun P. G3 (Bethesda). 2023 Jul 5;13(7):jkad105. doi: 10.1093/g3journal/jkad105. PubMed 37267226.
Backbone
  Vector backbone: pDONR223
  Backbone manufacturer: Rual et al, Genome Res. 14:2128-2135, 2004.
  Backbone size w/o insert (bp): 5005
  Vector type: Other
Growth in bacteria
  Bacterial resistance: Spectinomycin, 50 μg/mL
  Growth temperature: 37°C
  Growth strain: DH5alpha
  Copy number: Unknown
Gene/Insert
  Gene/Insert name: NSP6
  Species: Other
  Insert size (bp): 861
  Entrez Gene: ORF1ab (a.k.a. EYW02_gp1)
  Cloning method: Gateway Cloning
  Sequencing primers: 5′ m13-For; 3′ m13-Rev
Resource information
  A portion of this plasmid was derived from a plasmid made by: Falter-Braun Lab
Terms and licenses: Academic/Nonprofit Terms; Industry Terms
How to cite: pDONR223 HCoV-OC43 NSP6_nostop was a gift from Fritz Roth (Addgene plasmid # 168691 ; http://n2t.net/addgene:168691 ; RRID:Addgene_168691)
